Addgene plasmid #76302: FASTKD2 gRNA (BRDN0001145464)
Purpose: 3rd generation lentiviral gRNA plasmid targeting human FASTKD2
Depositing lab: John Doench & David Root. Depositing organization: Broad Institute. Publication: Optimized sgRNA design to maximize activity and minimize off-target effects of CRISPR-Cas9. Doench JG, Fusi N, Sullender M, Hegde M, Vaimberg EW, Donovan KF, Smith I, Tothova Z, Wilen C, Orchard R, Virgin HW, Listgarten J, Root DE. Nat Biotechnol. 2016 Jan 18. doi: 10.1038/nbt.3437. PubMed 26780180.
Backbone
  Vector backbone: lentiGuide-Puro
  Backbone manufacturer: Zhang Lab (Addgene plasmid # 52963)
  Vector type: Mammalian Expression, Lentiviral, CRISPR
  Selectable markers: Puromycin
Growth in bacteria
  Bacterial resistance: Ampicillin, 100 μg/mL
  Growth temperature: 37°C
  Growth strain: DH5alpha
  Copy number: High Copy
Gene/Insert
  Gene/Insert name: FASTKD2 (alt names: FASTKD2; NM_001136193.1)
  gRNA/shRNA sequence: CCTGGATGAATGCAGTAAGG
  Species: H. sapiens (human)
  Entrez Gene: FASTKD2 (a.k.a. KIAA0971)
  Promoter: hU6
  Cloning method: Unknown
  Sequencing primers: 5′ U6-F; 3′ pS2-R
Terms and licenses: Academic/Nonprofit Terms; Industry Terms: Not Available to Industry
Depositor comments: The gRNA was designed to target the following Genbank reference sequence(s): NM_001136193.1,NM_001136194.1,NM_014929.3. Note that this plasmid does NOT contain Cas9. It should be used in conjunction with lentiCas9-Blast (Addgene #52962) or otherwise with cell lines already expressing Cas9. Browse the full kinome gRNA library at http://www.addgene.org/pooled-library/broadgpp-human-kinome/ or visit http://www.broadinstitute.org/rnai/public/ for detailed protocols and information.
How to cite: FASTKD2 gRNA (BRDN0001145464) was a gift from John Doench & David Root (Addgene plasmid # 76302 ; http://n2t.net/addgene:76302 ; RRID:Addgene_76302)
