[The description below was written by a language model from this plasmid's Addgene catalogue record and pLannotate feature annotations shown in this document.]
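Description:
FASTKD2 gRNA (BRDN0001145464) is a third-generation lentiviral CRISPR guide plasmid built on the lentiGuide-Puro backbone and designed to express a single guide RNA against human FASTKD2. It is maintained in E. coli as a high-copy plasmid through a ColE1/pUC-type origin with β-lactamase (ampicillin) selection. The backbone also carries an f1 origin, an SV40 origin and poly(A) signal, and remnants of lac and T7/T3 cloning-vector sequences that play no role in the payload.

The transfer cassette is framed by an RSV promoter fused to a truncated HIV-1 5' LTR, which allows Tat-independent production of the viral genome, and by a self-inactivating ΔU3 3' LTR that silences LTR-driven transcription after integration. Between them lie the Ψ packaging signal with a partial gag region, the Rev response element for nuclear export of the genomic RNA, and a cPPT/CTS that aids nuclear import. A human U6 RNA polymerase III promoter drives the FASTKD2-targeting spacer joined to the Streptococcus pyogenes Cas9 guide scaffold. Downstream, an EF-1α core promoter with its intron A expresses puromycin N-acetyltransferase for selection of transduced mammalian cells, and a WPRE enhances transcript expression.

The plasmid carries no Cas9, so it is meant to be used with a separate Cas9-expressing lentivector or in cells that already express Cas9. According to the depositor, the guide was designed against three FASTKD2 reference transcripts and belongs to a human kinome gRNA collection. Its typical use is therefore knockout of FASTKD2 following lentiviral delivery and puromycin selection.
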