Features (pLannotate 1.2.2; 29 found; start..end, strand, type, name):
     14..80      +  CDS            small t antigen (fragment): SV40 (simian virus 40) small t antigen
    106..317     +  promoter       EF-1α core promoter: core promoter for human elongation factor EF-1α
    318..1256    +  intron         EF-1α intron A: intron upstream of the start codon of human EF-1α
   1278..1877    +  CDS            PuroR (fragment): puromycin N-acetyltransferase; pac from Streptomyces; confers resistance to puromycin
   1893..2481    +  misc_feature   WPRE: woodchuck hepatitis virus posttranscriptional regulatory element
   2532..2551    +  misc_feature   cPPT/CTS (fragment): central polypurine tract and central termination sequence of HIV-1
   2553..2786    +  LTR            3' LTR (ΔU3): self-inactivating 3' long terminal repeat (LTR) from HIV-1
   2864..2985    +  polyA_signal   SV40 poly(A) signal: SV40 polyadenylation signal
   3025..3160    +  rep_origin     SV40 ori: SV40 origin of replication
   3181..3199    -  promoter       T7 promoter: promoter for bacteriophage T7 RNA polymerase
   3207..3362    +  CDS            lacZα (fragment): LacZα fragment of β-galactosidase; lacZ fragment
   3367..3795    +  rep_origin     f1 ori (sequence partly withheld): f1 bacteriophage origin of replication; arrow indicates direction of (+) strand synthesis
   3848..3952    +  promoter       AmpR promoter: bla
   3953..4813    +  CDS            AmpR: β-lactamase; bla; confers resistance to ampicillin, carbenicillin, and related antibiotics
   4984..5572    +  rep_origin     ori: high-copy-number ColE1/pMB1/pBR322/pUC origin of replication
   5755..5847    +  CDS            lacI (fragment): lac repressor; lacI; The lac repressor binds to the lac operator to inhibit transcription in E. coli. This inhibition can be relieved by adding lactose or isopropyl-β-D-thiogalactopyranoside (IPTG).
   5860..5881    +  protein_bind   CAP binding site: CAP binding activates transcription in the presence of cAMP. E. coli catabolite activator protein
   5896..5926    +  promoter       lac promoter: promoter for the E. coli lac operon
   5934..5950    +  protein_bind   lac operator: The lac repressor binds to the lac operator to inhibit transcription in E. coli. This inhibition can be relieved by adding lactose or isopropyl-β-D-thiogalactopyranoside (IPTG). lac repressor encoded by lacI
   5995..6013    +  promoter       T3 promoter: promoter for bacteriophage T3 RNA polymerase
   6041..6267    +  promoter       RSV promoter: Rous sarcoma virus enhancer/promoter
   6268..6448    +  LTR            5' LTR (truncated): truncated 5' long terminal repeat (LTR) from HIV-1
   6495..6620    +  misc_feature   HIV-1 Ψ: packaging signal of human immunodeficiency virus type 1
   6604..6967    +  CDS            HIV-1 gag (fragment): gag protein from human immunodeficiency virus 1; gag
   7113..7346    +  misc_feature   RRE: The Rev response element (RRE) of HIV-1 allows for Rev-dependent mRNA export from the nucleus to the cytoplasm.
   7723..7749    +  CDS            Rev (fragment): human immunodeficiency virus 1 (HIV-1) Rev protein; rev; enhances nuclear export of unspliced and incompletely spliced viral mRNAs
   7753..7993    +  promoter       U6 promoter: RNA polymerase III promoter for human U6 snRNA
   8023..8098    +  misc_RNA       gRNA scaffold: guide RNA scaffold for the Streptococcus pyogenes CRISPR/Cas9 system
   8154..8271    +  misc_feature   cPPT/CTS: central polypurine tract and central termination sequence of HIV-1
>Addgene plasmid #76302 | FASTKD2 gRNA (BRDN0001145464) | addgene full sequence | sequence record 185578 | Addgene Assembled Sequence
CCCGGGTGCAAAGATGGATAAAGTTTTAAACAGAGAGGAATCTTTGCAGCTAATGGACCTTCTAGGTCTT
GAAAGGAGTGGGAATTGGCTCCGGTGCCCGTCAGTGGGCAGAGCGCACATCGCCCACAGTCCCCGAGAAG
TTGGGGGGAGGGGTCGGCAATTGATCCGGTGCCTAGAGAAGGTGGCGCGGGGTAAACTGGGAAAGTGATG
TCGTGTACTGGCTCCGCCTTTTTCCCGAGGGTGGGGGAGAACCGTATATAAGTGCAGTAGTCGCCGTGAA
CGTTCTTTTTCGCAACGGGTTTGCCGCCAGAACACAGGTAAGTGCCGTGTGTGGTTCCCGCGGGCCTGGC
CTCTTTACGGGTTATGGCCCTTGCGTGCCTTGAATTACTTCCACCTGGCTGCAGTACGTGATTCTTGATC
CCGAGCTTCGGGTTGGAAGTGGGTGGGAGAGTTCGAGGCCTTGCGCTTAAGGAGCCCCTTCGCCTCGTGC
TTGAGTTGAGGCCTGGCCTGGGCGCTGGGGCCGCCGCGTGCGAATCTGGTGGCACCTTCGCGCCTGTCTC
GCTGCTTTCGATAAGTCTCTAGCCATTTAAAATTTTTGATGACCTGCTGCGACGCTTTTTTTCTGGCAAG
ATAGTCTTGTAAATGCGGGCCAAGATCTGCACACTGGTATTTCGGTTTTTGGGGCCGCGGGCGGCGACGG
GGCCCGTGCGTCCCAGCGCACATGTTCGGCGAGGCGGGGCCTGCGAGCGCGGCCACCGAGAATCGGACGG
GGGTAGTCTCAAGCTGGCCGGCCTGCTCTGGTGCCTGGCCTCGCGCCGCCGTGTATCGCCCCGCCCTGGG
CGGCAAGGCTGGCCCGGTCGGCACCAGTTGCGTGAGCGGAAAGATGGCCGCTTCCCGGCCCTGCTGCAGG
GAGCTCAAAATGGAGGACGCGGCGCTCGGGAGAGCGGGCGGGTGAGTCACCCACACAAAGGAAAAGGGCC
TTTCCGTCCTCAGCCGTCGCTTCATGTGACTCCACGGAGTACCGGGCGCCGTCCAGGCACCTCGATTAGT
TCTCGAGCTTTTGGAGTACGTCGTCTTTAGGTTGGGGGGAGGGGTTTTATGCGATGGAGTTTCCCCACAC
TGAGTGGGTGGAGACTGAAGTTAGGCCAGCTTGGCACTTGATGTAATTCTCCTTGGAATTTGCCCTTTTT
GAGTTTGGATCTTGGTTCATTCTCAAGCCTCAGACAGTGGTTCAAAGTTTTTTTCTTCCATTTCAGGTGT
CGTGACGTACGGCCACCATGACCGAGTACAAGCCCACGGTGCGCCTCGCCACCCGCGACGACGTCCCCAG
GGCCGTACGCACCCTCGCCGCCGCGTTCGCCGACTACCCCGCCACGCGCCACACCGTCGATCCGGACCGC
CACATCGAGCGGGTCACCGAGCTGCAAGAACTCTTCCTCACGCGCGTCGGGCTCGACATCGGCAAGGTGT
GGGTCGCGGACGACGGCGCCGCCGTGGCGGTCTGGACCACGCCGGAGAGCGTCGAAGCGGGGGCGGTGTT
CGCCGAGATCGGCCCGCGCATGGCCGAGTTGAGCGGTTCCCGGCTGGCCGCGCAGCAACAGATGGAAGGC
CTCCTGGCGCCGCACCGGCCCAAGGAGCCCGCGTGGTTCCTGGCCACCGTCGGAGTCTCGCCCGACCACC
AGGGCAAGGGTCTGGGCAGCGCCGTCGTGCTCCCCGGAGTGGAGGCGGCCGAGCGCGCCGGGGTGCCCGC
CTTCCTGGAGACCTCCGCGCCCCGCAACCTCCCCTTCTACGAGCGGCTCGGCTTCACCGTCACCGCCGAC
GTCGAGGTGCCCGAAGGACCGCGCACCTGGTGCATGACCCGCAAGCCCGGTGCCTGAACGCGTTAAGTCG
ACAATCAACCTCTGGATTACAAAATTTGTGAAAGATTGACTGGTATTCTTAACTATGTTGCTCCTTTTAC
GCTATGTGGATACGCTGCTTTAATGCCTTTGTATCATGCTATTGCTTCCCGTATGGCTTTCATTTTCTCC
TCCTTGTATAAATCCTGGTTGCTGTCTCTTTATGAGGAGTTGTGGCCCGTTGTCAGGCAACGTGGCGTGG
TGTGCACTGTGTTTGCTGACGCAACCCCCACTGGTTGGGGCATTGCCACCACCTGTCAGCTCCTTTCCGG
GACTTTCGCTTTCCCCCTCCCTATTGCCACGGCGGAACTCATCGCCGCCTGCCTTGCCCGCTGCTGGACA
GGGGCTCGGCTGTTGGGCACTGACAATTCCGTGGTGTTGTCGGGGAAATCATCGTCCTTTCCTTGGCTGC
TCGCCTGTGTTGCCACCTGGATTCTGCGCGGGACGTCCTTCTGCTACGTCCCTTCGGCCCTCAATCCAGC
GGACCTTCCTTCCCGCGGCCTGCTGCCGGCTCTGCGGCCTCTTCCGCGTCTTCGCCTTCGCCCTCAGACG
AGTCGGATCTCCCTTTGGGCCGCCTCCCCGCGTCGACTTTAAGACCAATGACTTACAAGGCAGCTGTAGA
TCTTAGCCACTTTTTAAAAGAAAAGGGGGGACTGGAAGGGCTAATTCACTCCCAACGAAGACAAGATCTG
CTTTTTGCTTGTACTGGGTCTCTCTGGTTAGACCAGATCTGAGCCTGGGAGCTCTCTGGCTAACTAGGGA
ACCCACTGCTTAAGCCTCAATAAAGCTTGCCTTGAGTGCTTCAAGTAGTGTGTGCCCGTCTGTTGTGTGA
CTCTGGTAACTAGAGATCCCTCAGACCCTTTTAGTCAGTGTGGAAAATCTCTAGCAGTACGTATAGTAGT
TCATGTCATCTTATTATTCAGTATTTATAACTTGCAAAGAAATGAATATCAGAGAGTGAGAGGAACTTGT
TTATTGCAGCTTATAATGGTTACAAATAAAGCAATAGCATCACAAATTTCACAAATAAAGCATTTTTTTC
ACTGCATTCTAGTTGTGGTTTGTCCAAACTCATCAATGTATCTTATCATGTCTGGCTCTAGCTATCCCGC
CCCTAACTCCGCCCATCCCGCCCCTAACTCCGCCCAGTTCCGCCCATTCTCCGCCCCATGGCTGACTAAT
TTTTTTTATTTATGCAGAGGCCGAGGCCGCCTCGGCCTCTGAGCTATTCCAGAAGTAGTGAGGAGGCTTT
TTTGGAGGCCTAGGGACGTACCCAATTCGCCCTATAGTGAGTCGTATTACGCGCGCTCACTGGCCGTCGT
TTTACAACGTCGTGACTGGGAAAACCCTGGCGTTACCCAACTTAATCGCCTTGCAGCACATCCCCCTTTC
GCCAGCTGGCGTAATAGCGAAGAGGCCCGCACCGATCGCCCTTCCCAACAGTTGCGCAGCCTGAATGGCG
AATGGG
[124 nt withheld, positions 3367-3490]
C
[91 nt withheld, positions 3492-3582]
A
[49 nt withheld, positions 3584-3632]
CCTTTGACGTTGGAGTCCACGTTCTTT
[37 nt withheld, positions 3660-3696]
ACCCTATCTCGGTCTATTCTTTTGATTTATAAGGGATTTTGCCGATTTCGGCCTATTGGTTAAAAAATGA
GCTGATTTAACAAAAATTTAACGCGAATTTTAACAAAATATTAACGCTTACAATTTAGGTGGCACTTTTC
GGGGAAATGTGCGCGGAACCCCTATTTGTTTATTTTTCTAAATACATTCAAATATGTATCCGCTCATGAG
ACAATAACCCTGATAAATGCTTCAATAATATTGAAAAAGGAAGAGTATGAGTATTCAACATTTCCGTGTC
GCCCTTATTCCCTTTTTTGCGGCATTTTGCCTTCCTGTTTTTGCTCACCCAGAAACGCTGGTGAAAGTAA
AAGATGCTGAAGATCAGTTGGGTGCACGAGTGGGTTACATCGAACTGGATCTCAACAGCGGTAAGATCCT
TGAGAGTTTTCGCCCCGAAGAACGTTTTCCAATGATGAGCACTTTTAAAGTTCTGCTATGTGGCGCGGTA
TTATCCCGTATTGACGCCGGGCAAGAGCAACTCGGTCGCCGCATACACTATTCTCAGAATGACTTGGTTG
AGTACTCACCAGTCACAGAAAAGCATCTTACGGATGGCATGACAGTAAGAGAATTATGCAGTGCTGCCAT
AACCATGAGTGATAACACTGCGGCCAACTTACTTCTGACAACGATCGGAGGACCGAAGGAGCTAACCGCT
TTTTTGCACAACATGGGGGATCATGTAACTCGCCTTGATCGTTGGGAACCGGAGCTGAATGAAGCCATAC
CAAACGACGAGCGTGACACCACGATGCCTGTAGCAATGGCAACAACGTTGCGCAAACTATTAACTGGCGA
ACTACTTACTCTAGCTTCCCGGCAACAATTAATAGACTGGATGGAGGCGGATAAAGTTGCAGGACCACTT
CTGCGCTCGGCCCTTCCGGCTGGCTGGTTTATTGCTGATAAATCTGGAGCCGGTGAGCGTGGGTCTCGCG
GTATCATTGCAGCACTGGGGCCAGATGGTAAGCCCTCCCGTATCGTAGTTATCTACACGACGGGGAGTCA
GGCAACTATGGATGAACGAAATAGACAGATCGCTGAGATAGGTGCCTCACTGATTAAGCATTGGTAACTG
TCAGACCAAGTTTACTCATATATACTTTAGATTGATTTAAAACTTCATTTTTAATTTAAAAGGATCTAGG
TGAAGATCCTTTTTGATAATCTCATGACCAAAATCCCTTAACGTGAGTTTTCGTTCCACTGAGCGTCAGA
CCCCGTAGAAAAGATCAAAGGATCTTCTTGAGATCCTTTTTTTCTGCGCGTAATCTGCTGCTTGCAAACA
AAAAAACCACCGCTACCAGCGGTGGTTTGTTTGCCGGATCAAGAGCTACCAACTCTTTTTCCGAAGGTAA
CTGGCTTCAGCAGAGCGCAGATACCAAATACTGTTCTTCTAGTGTAGCCGTAGTTAGGCCACCACTTCAA
GAACTCTGTAGCACCGCCTACATACCTCGCTCTGCTAATCCTGTTACCAGTGGCTGCTGCCAGTGGCGAT
AAGTCGTGTCTTACCGGGTTGGACTCAAGACGATAGTTACCGGATAAGGCGCAGCGGTCGGGCTGAACGG
GGGGTTCGTGCACACAGCCCAGCTTGGAGCGAACGACCTACACCGAACTGAGATACCTACAGCGTGAGCT
ATGAGAAAGCGCCACGCTTCCCGAAGGGAGAAAGGCGGACAGGTATCCGGTAAGCGGCAGGGTCGGAACA
GGAGAGCGCACGAGGGAGCTTCCAGGGGGAAACGCCTGGTATCTTTATAGTCCTGTCGGGTTTCGCCACC
TCTGACTTGAGCGTCGATTTTTGTGATGCTCGTCAGGGGGGCGGAGCCTATGGAAAAACGCCAGCAACGC
GGCCTTTTTACGGTTCCTGGCCTTTTGCTGGCCTTTTGCTCACATGTTCTTTCCTGCGTTATCCCCTGAT
TCTGTGGATAACCGTATTACCGCCTTTGAGTGAGCTGATACCGCTCGCCGCAGCCGAACGACCGAGCGCA
GCGAGTCAGTGAGCGAGGAAGCGGAAGAGCGCCCAATACGCAAACCGCCTCTCCCCGCGCGTTGGCCGAT
TCATTAATGCAGCTGGCACGACAGGTTTCCCGACTGGAAAGCGGGCAGTGAGCGCAACGCAATTAATGTG
AGTTAGCTCACTCATTAGGCACCCCAGGCTTTACACTTTATGCTTCCGGCTCGTATGTTGTGTGGAATTG
TGAGCGGATAACAATTTCACACAGGAAACAGCTATGACCATGATTACGCCAAGCGCGCAATTAACCCTCA
CTAAAGGGAACAAAAGCTGGAGCTGCAAGCTTAATGTAGTCTTATGCAATACTCTTGTAGTCTTGCAACA
TGGTAACGATGAGTTAGCAACATGCCTTACAAGGAGAGAAAAAGCACCGTGCATGCCGATTGGTGGAAGT
AAGGTGGTACGATCGTGCCTTATTAGGAAGGCAACAGACGGGTCTGACATGGATTGGACGAACCACTGAA
TTGCCGCATTGCAGAGATATTGTATTTAAGTGCCTAGCTCGATACATAAACGGGTCTCTCTGGTTAGACC
AGATCTGAGCCTGGGAGCTCTCTGGCTAACTAGGGAACCCACTGCTTAAGCCTCAATAAAGCTTGCCTTG
AGTGCTTCAAGTAGTGTGTGCCCGTCTGTTGTGTGACTCTGGTAACTAGAGATCCCTCAGACCCTTTTAG
TCAGTGTGGAAAATCTCTAGCAGTGGCGCCCGAACAGGGACTTGAAAGCGAAAGGGAAACCAGAGGAGCT
CTCTCGACGCAGGACTCGGCTTGCTGAAGCGCGCACGGCAAGAGGCGAGGGGCGGCGACTGGTGAGTACG
CCAAAAATTTTGACTAGCGGAGGCTAGAAGGAGAGAGATGGGTGCGAGAGCGTCAGTATTAAGCGGGGGA
GAATTAGATCGCGATGGGAAAAAATTCGGTTAAGGCCAGGGGGAAAGAAAAAATATAAATTAAAACATAT
AGTATGGGCAAGCAGGGAGCTAGAACGATTCGCAGTTAATCCTGGCCTGTTAGAAACATCAGAAGGCTGT
AGACAAATACTGGGACAGCTACAACCATCCCTTCAGACAGGATCAGAAGAACTTAGATCATTATATAATA
CAGTAGCAACCCTCTATTGTGTGCATCAAAGGATAGAGATAAAAGACACCAAGGAAGCTTTAGACAAGAT
AGAGGAAGAGCAAAACAAAAGTAAGACCACCGCACAGCAAGCGGCCGCTGATCTTCAGACCTGGAGGAGG
AGATATGAGGGACAATTGGAGAAGTGAATTATATAAATATAAAGTAGTAAAAATTGAACCATTAGGAGTA
GCACCCACCAAGGCAAAGAGAAGAGTGGTGCAGAGAGAAAAAAGAGCAGTGGGAATAGGAGCTTTGTTCC
TTGGGTTCTTGGGAGCAGCAGGAAGCACTATGGGCGCAGCGTCAATGACGCTGACGGTACAGGCCAGACA
ATTATTGTCTGGTATAGTGCAGCAGCAGAACAATTTGCTGAGGGCTATTGAGGCGCAACAGCATCTGTTG
CAACTCACAGTCTGGGGCATCAAGCAGCTCCAGGCAAGAATCCTGGCTGTGGAAAGATACCTAAAGGATC
AACAGCTCCTGGGGATTTGGGGTTGCTCTGGAAAACTCATTTGCACCACTGCTGTGCCTTGGAATGCTAG
TTGGAGTAATAAATCTCTGGAACAGATTTGGAATCACACGACCTGGATGGAGTGGGACAGAGAAATTAAC
AATTACACAAGCTTAATACACTCCTTAATTGAAGAATCGCAAAACCAGCAAGAAAAGAATGAACAAGAAT
TATTGGAATTAGATAAATGGGCAAGTTTGTGGAATTGGTTTAACATAACAAATTGGCTGTGGTATATAAA
ATTATTCATAATGATAGTAGGAGGCTTGGTAGGTTTAAGAATAGTTTTTGCTGTACTTTCTATAGTGAAT
AGAGTTAGGCAGGGATATTCACCATTATCGTTTCAGACCCACCTCCCAACCCCGAGGGGACCCAGAGAGG
GCCTATTTCCCATGATTCCTTCATATTTGCATATACGATACAAGGCTGTTAGAGAGATAATTAGAATTAA
TTTGACTGTAAACACAAAGATATTAGTACAAAATACGTGACGTAGAAAGTAATAATTTCTTGGGTAGTTT
GCAGTTTTAAAATTATGTTTTAAAATGGACTATCATATGCTTACCGTAACTTGAAAGTATTTCGATTTCT
TGGCTTTATATATCTTGTGGAAAGGACGAAACACCGCCTGGATGAATGCAGTAAGGGTTTTAGAGCTAGA
AATAGCAAGTTAAAATAAGGCTAGTCCGTTATCAACTTGAAAAAGTGGCACCGAGTCGGTGCTTTTTTAA
GCTTGGCGTAACTAGATCTTGAGACAAATGGCAGTATTCATCCACAATTTTAAAAGAAAAGGGGGGATTG
GGGGGTACAGTGCAGGGGAAAGAATAGTAGACATAATAGCAACAGACATACAAACTAAAGAATTACAAAA
ACAAATTACAAAAATTCAAAATTTTCGGGTTTATTACAGGGACAGCAGAGATCCACTTTGGCGCCGGCTC
GAGGGGG
