>Addgene plasmid #76302 | FASTKD2 gRNA (BRDN0001145464) | depositor partial sequence | sequence record 143762 | Target Sequence
CCTGGATGAATGCAGTAAGG
