>Addgene plasmid #76302 | FASTKD2 gRNA (BRDN0001145464) | addgene partial sequence | sequence record 185577 | hU6-F
TAGAAAGTAATAATTTCTTGGGTAGTTTGCAGTTTTAAAATTATGTTTTAAAATGGACTATCATATGCTT
ACCGTAACTTGAAAGTATTTCGATTTCTTGGCTTTATATATCTTGTGGAAAGGACGAAACACCGCCTGGA
TGAATGCAGTAAGGGTTTTAGAGCTAGAAATAGCAAGTTAAAATAAGGCTAGTCCGTTATCAACTTGAAA
AAGTGGCACCGAGTCGGTGCTTTTTTAAGCTTGGCGTAACTAGATCTTGAGACAAATGGCAGTATTCATC
CACAATTTTAAAAGAAAAGGGGGGATTGGGGGGTACAGTGCAGGGGAAAGAATAGTAGACATAATAGCAA
CAGACATACAAACTAAAGAATTACAAAAACAAATTACAAAAATTCAAAATTTTCGGGTTTATTACAGGGA
CAGCAGAGATCCACTTTGGCGCCGGCTCGAGGGGGCCCGGGTGCAAAGATGGATAAAGTTTTAAACAGAG
AGGAATCTTTGCAGCTAATGGACCTTCTAGGTCTTGAAAGGAGTGGGAATTGGCTCCGGTGCCCGTCAGT
GGGCAGAGCG
